Addgene plasmid #244264: pAAVLINK-EF1alpha-HA-5'-SYNGAP1
Purpose: 5' AAVLINK plasmid for SYNGAP1 expression
Depositing lab: Zhonghua Lu. Depositing organization: Shenzhen Institute of Advanced Technology (SIAT), Chinese Academy of Sciences. Publication: AAVLINK: A potent DNA-recombination method for large cargo delivery in gene therapy. Lin J, Lin Y, Liu N, Cao W, Zhang J, Wen S, Zhang Y, Liao W, Hong Z, Lin Y, Liu Q, Liu H, Li Q, Chen B, Li M, Luo Z, Yang L, Yang Y, Zheng SH, Wang Y, Chu H, Hu Y, Qin Y, Luo BX, Tian S, Chen Y, Yan T, Yang L, Wang H, Liu T, Jiang Y, Lu Z. Cell. 2026 Feb 5;189(3):969-986.e17. doi: 10.1016/j.cell.2025.12.039. Epub 2026 Jan 27. PubMed 41605211.
Backbone
  Vector backbone: pAAV-MCS2
  Backbone manufacturer: Steve Jackson (Addgene # 46954)
  Vector type: AAV
Growth in bacteria
  Bacterial resistance: Ampicillin, 100 μg/mL
  Growth temperature: 37°C
  Growth strain: NEB Stable
  Copy number: High Copy
Gene/Insert
  Gene/Insert name: SYNGAP1
  Species: H. sapiens (human)
  Entrez Gene: SYNGAP1 (a.k.a. MRD5, RASA1, RASA5, SYNGAP)
  Promoter: EF1alpha
  Tag / fusion protein: HA (N terminal on insert)
  Cloning method: Restriction Enzyme; 5′ cloning site unknown (unknown if destroyed)
Terms and licenses: Academic/Nonprofit Terms; Industry Terms: Not Available to Industry
Depositor comments: See publication for corresponding AAV Link vectors.
How to cite: pAAVLINK-EF1alpha-HA-5'-SYNGAP1 was a gift from Zhonghua Lu (Addgene plasmid # 244264 ; http://n2t.net/addgene:244264 ; RRID:Addgene_244264)
