[The description below was written by a language model from this plasmid's Addgene catalogue record and pLannotate feature annotations shown in this document.]
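Description:
pAAVLINK-EF1alpha-HA-5'-SYNGAP1 is an AAV transfer plasmid built on the pAAV-MCS2 backbone. It carries the upstream half of a split human SYNGAP1 expression cassette for the AAVLINK system, a DNA-recombination approach to delivering cargo too large for a single AAV genome. It is propagated in E. coli as a high-copy plasmid through a ColE1/pUC-type origin and selected with ampicillin via the β-lactamase gene. An f1 phage origin is also present. The cassette is flanked by AAV2 inverted terminal repeats, which direct replication and packaging of the intervening DNA into AAV particles. One ITR is annotated in full and the other only as short fragments, a common result when annotating sequence reads across these structured repeats.

Read in the direction of transcription, the payload starts with the EF-1α core promoter followed by an element annotated as a truncated HTLV-1 5' LTR, an arrangement typical of compact composite EF-1α promoters. This drives a partial SYNGAP1 coding sequence of about 1.7 kb. The annotation tool matched it to the rat protein, but the catalogue gives the insert as human, with an N-terminal HA tag that the feature table does not annotate separately. The coding fragment runs directly into a piece of a chimeric intron, most likely supplying a splice donor, followed by a partial lox2272 site next to the ITR. No polyadenylation signal is annotated, as expected for a 5' half vector.

This layout suggests that Cre-mediated recombination at the lox site joins this genome to a matching 3' vector, and that splicing then removes the junction to restore the full-length HA-tagged SYNGAP1 transcript. The record itself does not describe the mechanism or name the partner construct, referring instead to the publication.
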