Features (pLannotate 1.2.2; 16 found; start..end, strand, type, name):
    228..439     -  promoter       EF-1α core promoter: core promoter for human elongation factor EF-1α
    465..481     +  misc_feature   MCS (fragment): pUC18/19 multiple cloning site
    531..558     -  repeat_region  AAV2 ITR (fragment): inverted terminal repeat of adeno-associated virus serotype 2 inverted
    587..614     -  repeat_region  AAV2 ITR (fragment): inverted terminal repeat of adeno-associated virus serotype 2 inverted
    687..1275    -  rep_origin     ori: high-copy-number ColE1/pMB1/pBR322/pUC origin of replication
   1446..2306    -  CDS            AmpR: β-lactamase; bla; confers resistance to ampicillin, carbenicillin, and related antibiotics
   2307..2411    -  promoter       AmpR promoter: bla
   2506..2541    +  CDS            rop (fragment): Rop protein, which maintains plasmids at low copy number; rop
   2643..2692    +  misc_feature   bom (fragment): basis of mobility region from pBR322
   2693..3148    -  rep_origin     f1 ori (sequence partly withheld): f1 bacteriophage origin of replication; arrow indicates direction of (+) strand synthesis
   3167..3218    +  misc_feature   bom (fragment): basis of mobility region from pBR322
   3223..3363    -  repeat_region  AAV2 ITR: inverted terminal repeat of adeno-associated virus serotype 2 inverted
   3408..3436    -  protein_bind   lox2272 (fragment): Cre-mediated recombination occurs in the 8-bp core sequence (GGATACTT). lox2272 sites are compatible with each other, but incompatible with loxP or loxN sites (Lee and Saito, 1988). Cre recombinase
   3445..3485    -  intron         chimeric intron (fragment): chimera between introns from human β-globin and immunoglobulin heavy chain genes
   3483..5144    -  CDS            Syngap1 (fragment): SYGP1_RAT - Experimental evidence at protein level: Swiss-Prot protein existence level 1. Major constituent of the PSD essential for postsynaptic signaling. Inhibitory regulator of the Ras-cAMP pathway. Member of the NMDAR signaling complex in excitatory synapses, it may play a role in NMDAR-dependent control of AMPAR potentiation, AMPAR membrane trafficking and synaptic plasticity. Regulates AMPAR-mediated miniature excitatory postsynaptic currents. Exhibits dual GTPase-activating specificity for Ras and Rap. May be involved in certain forms of brain injury, leading to long-term learning and
   5214..215     -  LTR            5' LTR (truncated) (across the origin): truncated 5' long terminal repeat (LTR) from human T-cell leukemia virus (HTLV) type 1
>Addgene plasmid #244264 | pAAVLINK-EF1alpha-HA-5'-SYNGAP1 | addgene full sequence | sequence record 489075 | Addgene NGS Result
AGGGTCAGGCAAAGCGTGGAGAGCCGGCTGAGTCTAGGTAGGCTCCAAGGGAGCGCCGGACAAAGGCCCG
GTCTCGACCTGAGCTTTAAACTTACCTAGACGGCGGACGCAGTTCAGGAGGCACCACAGGCGGGAGGCGG
CAGAACGCGACTCAACCGGCGTGGATGGCGGCCTCAGGTAGGGCGGCGGGCGCGTGAAGGAGAGATGCGA
GCCCCTCGAAGCTTCAGCTGTGTTCTGGCGGCAAACCCGTTGCGAAAAAGAACGTTCACGGCGACTACTG
CACTTATATACGGTTCTCCCCCACCCTCGGGAAAAAGGCGGAGCCAGTACACGACATCACTTTCCCAGTT
TACCCCGCGCCACCTTCTCTAGGCACCCGTTCAATTGCCGACCCCTCCCCCCAACTTCTCGGGGACTGTG
GGCGATGTGCGCTCTGCCCACTGACGGGCACCGGAGCGATCGCAGATCCTCTAGAGTCGACACGCGTGCG
GCCGCAGGAACCCCTAGTGATGGAGTTGGCCACTCCCTCTCTGCGCGCTCGCTCGCTCACTGAGGCCGGG
CGACCAAAGGTCGCCCGACGCCCGGGCGGCCTCAGTGAGCGAGCGAGCGCGCAGCTGCCTGCAGGACATG
TGAGCAAAAGGCCAGCAAAAGGCCAGGAACCGTAAAAAGGCCGCGTTGCTGGCGTTTTTCCATAGGCTCC
GCCCCCCTGACGAGCATCACAAAAATCGACGCTCAAGTCAGAGGTGGCGAAACCCGACAGGACTATAAAG
ATACCAGGCGTTTCCCCCTGGAAGCTCCCTCGTGCGCTCTCCTGTTCCGACCCTGCCGCTTACCGGATAC
CTGTCCGCCTTTCTCCCTTCGGGAAGCGTGGCGCTTTCTCATAGCTCACGCTGTAGGTATCTCAGTTCGG
TGTAGGTCGTTCGCTCCAAGCTGGGCTGTGTGCACGAACCCCCCGTTCAGCCCGACCGCTGCGCCTTATC
CGGTAACTATCGTCTTGAGTCCAACCCGGTAAGACACGACTTATCGCCACTGGCAGCAGCCACTGGTAAC
AGGATTAGCAGAGCGAGGTATGTAGGCGGTGCTACAGAGTTCTTGAAGTGGTGGCCTAACTACGGCTACA
CTAGAAGAACAGTATTTGGTATCTGCGCTCTGCTGAAGCCAGTTACCTTCGGAAAAAGAGTTGGTAGCTC
TTGATCCGGCAAACAAACCACCGCTGGTAGCGGTGGTTTTTTTGTTTGCAAGCAGCAGATTACGCGCAGA
AAAAAAGGATCTCAAGAAGATCCTTTGATCTTTTCTACGGGGTCTGACGCTCAGTGGAACGAAAACTCAC
GTTAAGGGATTTTGGTCATGAGATTATCAAAAAGGATCTTCACCTAGATCCTTTTAAATTAAAAATGAAG
TTTTAAATCAATCTAAAGTATATATGAGTAAACTTGGTCTGACAGTTACCAATGCTTAATCAGTGAGGCA
CCTATCTCAGCGATCTGTCTATTTCGTTCATCCATAGTTGCCTGACTCCCCGTCGTGTAGATAACTACGA
TACGGGAGGGCTTACCATCTGGCCCCAGTGCTGCAATGATACCGCGAGACCCACGCTCACCGGCTCCAGA
TTTATCAGCAATAAACCAGCCAGCCGGAAGGGCCGAGCGCAGAAGTGGTCCTGCAACTTTATCCGCCTCC
ATCCAGTCTATTAATTGTTGCCGGGAAGCTAGAGTAAGTAGTTCGCCAGTTAATAGTTTGCGCAACGTTG
TTGCCATTGCTACAGGCATCGTGGTGTCACGCTCGTCGTTTGGTATGGCTTCATTCAGCTCCGGTTCCCA
ACGATCAAGGCGAGTTACATGATCCCCCATGTTGTGCAAAAAAGCGGTTAGCTCCTTCGGTCCTCCGATC
GTTGTCAGAAGTAAGTTGGCCGCAGTGTTATCACTCATGGTTATGGCAGCACTGCATAATTCTCTTACTG
TCATGCCATCCGTAAGATGCTTTTCTGTGACTGGTGAGTACTCAACCAAGTCATTCTGAGAATAGTGTAT
GCGGCGACCGAGTTGCTCTTGCCCGGCGTCAATACGGGATAATACCGCGCCACATAGCAGAACTTTAAAA
GTGCTCATCATTGGAAAACGTTCTTCGGGGCGAAAACTCTCAAGGATCTTACCGCTGTTGAGATCCAGTT
CGATGTAACCCACTCGTGCACCCAACTGATCTTCAGCATCTTTTACTTTCACCAGCGTTTCTGGGTGAGC
AAAAACAGGAAGGCAAAATGCCGCAAAAAAGGGAATAAGGGCGACACGGAAATGTTGAATACTCATACTC
TTCCTTTTTCAATATTATTGAAGCATTTATCAGGGTTATTGTCTCATGAGCGGATACATATTTGAATGTA
TTTAGAAAAATAAACAAATAGGGGTTCCGCGCACATTTCCCCGAAAAGTGCCACCTGACGTCTAAGAAAC
CATTATTATCATGACATTAACCTATAAAAATAGGCGTATCACGAGGCCCTTTCGTCTCGCGCGTTTCGGT
GATGACGGTGAAAACCTCTGACACATGCAGCTCCCGGAGACGGTCACAGCTTGTCTGTAAGCGGATGCCG
GGAGCAGACAAGCCCGTCAGGGCGCGTCAGCGGGTGTTGGCGGGTGTCGGGGCTGGCTTAACTATGCGGC
ATCAGAGCAGATTGTACTGAGAGTGCACCATAAAATTGTAAACGTTAATATTTTGTTAAAATTCGCGTTA
AATTTTTGTTAAATCAGCTCATTTTTTAACCAATAGACCGAAATCGGCAAAATCCCTTATAAATCAAAAG
AATAGCCCGAGATAGAGT
[37 nt withheld, positions 2819-2855]
AAAGAACGTGGACTCCAACGTCAAAGG
[141 nt withheld, positions 2883-3023]
G
[46 nt withheld, positions 3025-3070]
A
[95 nt withheld, positions 3072-3166]
TATGCGGTGTGAAATACCGCACAGATGCGTAAGGAGAAAATACCGCATCAGGCGCCCCTGCAGGCAGCTG
CGCGCTCGCTCGCTCACTGAGGCCGCCCGGGCAAAGCCCGGGCGTCGGGCGACCTTTGGTCGCCCGGCCT
CAGTGAGCGAGCGAGCGCGCAGAGAGGGAGTGGCCAACTCCATCACTAGGGGTTCCTGCGGCCGCTCGGT
CCGCACGTGCCACACCGGTCTCCATAACTTAATAACTTCGTATAAAGTATCCTATACGAATAATAGCTTA
TTGGTCTCCTTAAACCTGTCTTGTAACCTTGATACTTACCTTGCACAGGGCCAACTCACAGCACATTCGC
AGGTTGGCCTGGTGCTCTGCCAAACTGGATGCTGTGCACTTGATAGGGTCTACCTCGCAGTTTTCCTCAG
ATTCATACAGAGCACGGATGAATTCTCCAATGGCATCCTTGAGGTATTTCTGACCAATCAGTCTCATATA
CTCTTCTATGGCTTTAGTGGCAAGCGTGTTCTCGCGGAATATGAGGTGCTCCCGTTCCATGAACCGGTCT
ACCTCAGACATGGCCATGTCTGAAAGGAAGTCCTTGGCCTTGCCTGTACTCTGCAGGATGTGAACTAGTG
CACTGGCAACCTCCTCCTTGCCTTTGACATTCAGGGCGGGCTCCAAGACTGCACACAGCATCCGATAATG
GTTGGTGACATACTCTGCAAACTCTTTATATAGCTCCATGGGCAAGATGCTCATTGTCTGGTAACGTGCT
TTCAGCCGCACAGCCGGGCAACCTCCTTTGCCCTTGCCCCCTGAGCCACCCCCCGAGCCCCCTCCCCCTC
CCGAACCCATGCCCCCAGATCCCCCACTGCCTGTTGGCAGGGTTACAGGGTACCACTGCTCTGTGAAGTG
GCGCCCAGCCAGGGTGGCCACTGGCACAGTCACCAGGCCGACATAGCCTGCCTTGTCCTTCTTGCGCTTT
TTGTCTGAGTCACGGTACAGATGCAGCCGCAGGGCACGGACAGCCGGCAGGTTGTTAAACTCGAAGTGCT
CGCCCCAGAAGACGGTGTCCCCAGAGGCAGAGCGGGGCTTGGAGGTGGTGCGTGCATACAGCATGTCATC
CAGGCAGAGCTCACAGTAGTACCGCTTCTTGGGGGGCAGCTCCCGGGCCTCTATGATCCACAGCTTTAGC
ACATTGTCTACCCGGCGGCTGTTGTCCTTGTTGGGCTTTACTGCCCGCTGCAGATTCTCAATCCATTTGT
CTCTTTCGGCCGCAGACCGACAGGCAAAGCATTTTGTTCCTGATGAAGTTGTTACCTCAAAACAGAACTC
CTGGCCCAGGATGGAGCTGTGCACTGGCTTGATAATGGAATCTTCATCCAAGTTGAGCTCCAATGCCTCA
GCTGCACTGCTAGGACTCAGCAAGGACTCATGAGAGTGTGACTCCTTAAAGCTTTGCATCAGCCGGGCCC
GGTCATGGTCAGCACTTCGGAAGCGAGGCAGGATCTGGCGAAAGCTGCTGGTCCGGTCAAGTTTGGGTTG
TGACTTCGTTCGTTTGATGGAGCTTTTTAGCCGTCGGCTCAGGAAGCCTTGCGAGGGCCGGAAGGGCGCA
GCAGGGGCACCCTCCATGCTGTACTGCTTCCCCCCTGGGACACTCTTCCTCCTCGAGCGACCCAAGTGGT
ATTCATGCTCGCCGTGGGGCCGCCCCTCCACCGGCACGGAGACTGTGCGTCTCAGCAGTTTGTTGCGACT
GGACTCGCTCCTCCGGTCCCGGATCAGTAGGGGGTGTATCTCATCCTCATCCAGCATGAGCAGCTGGTTC
CCCGAGATGATGCAGAACCGAGGGTTCCAACCAGGACGATCATACGGGGAATGAACGTATTGGGTTCGGT
GCATAGAGGGTCCCCGTACATCTCTGAAGGGGGCATAGGACATCGCGGGGATGCTCCCCCGATGGATGGA
GGCTCGAGACCTGCTCATAGATCCAGCATAGTCAGGTACGTCATAAGGGTACATGGTGGCCGTACGGTAG
GCGCCGGTCACAGCTTGGATCTGTAACGGCGCAGAACAGAAAACGAAACAAAGACGTAGAGTTGAGCAAG
C
